Addgene plasmid #141656: TFORF0665
Purpose: Lentiviral vector for overexpressing the SCX transcription factor ORF with a unique 24-bp barcode. Barcodes facilitate identification of transcription factors in pooled screens.
Depositing lab: Feng Zhang. Depositing organization: Broad Institute. Publication: A transcription factor atlas of directed differentiation. Joung J, Ma S, Tay T, Geiger-Schuller KR, Kirchgatterer PC, Verdine VK, Guo B, Arias-Garcia MA, Allen WE, Singh A, Kuksenko O, Abudayyeh OO, Gootenberg JS, Fu Z, Macrae RK, Buenrostro JD, Regev A, Zhang F. Cell. 2023 Jan 5;186(1):209-229.e26. doi: 10.1016/j.cell.2022.11.026. PubMed 36608654.
Backbone
  Vector backbone: pLX_TRC317
  Backbone manufacturer: Broad Institute Genetic Perturbation Platform
  Backbone size w/o insert (bp): 8264
  Vector type: Mammalian Expression, Lentiviral
  Selectable markers: Puromycin
Growth in bacteria
  Bacterial resistance: Ampicillin, 100 μg/mL
  Growth temperature: 37°C
  Growth strain: NEB Stable
  Copy number: High Copy
Gene/Insert
  Gene/Insert name: SCX
  Species: H. sapiens (human)
  Insert size (bp): 707
  Entrez Gene: SCXB (a.k.a. SCXA, bHLHa48)
  Promoter: EF1a
  Cloning method: Unknown
  Sequencing primers: 5′ GGGTGGAGACTGAAGTTAGGCCAG; 3′ CACATAGCGTAAAAGGAGCAACATAG
Terms and licenses: Academic/Nonprofit Terms; Industry Terms: Not Available to Industry
Depositor comments: XM_006716616,NM_001080514,ENST00000567180 . The transcription factor ORF portion of this plasmid was synthesized by Genewiz. Please test multiple small colonies in case of plasmid recombination. To make this collection available in a timely manner, a portion of this collection was not fully sequenced by Addgene. If an Addgene verified full plasmid sequence is not available, please contact us prior to placing an order to request the full sequence.
How to cite: TFORF0665 was a gift from Feng Zhang (Addgene plasmid # 141656 ; http://n2t.net/addgene:141656 ; RRID:Addgene_141656)
