[The description below was written by a language model from this plasmid's Addgene catalogue record and pLannotate feature annotations shown in this document.]
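Description:
TFORF0665 is a third-generation-style, self-inactivating lentiviral expression plasmid built on the pLX_TRC317 backbone from the Broad Institute Genetic Perturbation Platform. It is designed to overexpress the human transcription factor scleraxis (SCX, also known as SCXA/SCXB or bHLHa48) in mammalian cells. In bacteria it is maintained through a high-copy ColE1/pUC-type origin with ampicillin resistance (AmpR). An f1 origin and remnants of a lac/T7/T3 cloning region are also present in the backbone. The depositor notes that the plasmid can recombine, which is a common concern with LTR-containing vectors.

The viral portion begins with an RSV promoter fused to a truncated HIV-1 5' LTR, which drives Tat-independent production of genomic RNA in packaging cells. This is followed by the Ψ packaging signal, a gag fragment, and the RRE for Rev-dependent nuclear export. It ends in a ΔU3 3' LTR that inactivates the LTR promoter after integration. Within the provirus, an SV40 early promoter drives a puromycin N-acetyltransferase cassette for selecting transduced cells. A cPPT/CTS element, which aids nuclear import, precedes the main expression unit. In that unit the strong constitutive EF-1α promoter drives the synthesized SCX ORF, and a downstream WPRE enhances transcript stability and expression.

The record describes a unique 24-bp barcode associated with the ORF, but it is not annotated as a separate feature in the table. A short U6 promoter fragment is annotated between the ORF and the WPRE, and its role is not stated. The plasmid belongs to a barcoded transcription factor ORF collection intended for pooled overexpression screens, such as directed-differentiation studies, in which the barcodes identify which factor each cell received.
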