Features (pLannotate 1.2.2; 31 found; start..end, strand, type, name):
      5..231     +  promoter       RSV promoter: Rous sarcoma virus enhancer/promoter
    232..412     +  LTR            5' LTR (truncated): truncated 5' long terminal repeat (LTR) from HIV-1
    459..584     +  misc_feature   HIV-1 Ψ: packaging signal of human immunodeficiency virus type 1
    568..931     +  CDS            HIV-1 gag (fragment): gag protein from human immunodeficiency virus 1; gag
   1077..1310    +  misc_feature   RRE: The Rev response element (RRE) of HIV-1 allows for Rev-dependent mRNA export from the nucleus to the cytoplasm.
   1687..1713    +  CDS            Rev (fragment): human immunodeficiency virus 1 (HIV-1) Rev protein; rev; enhances nuclear export of unspliced and incompletely spliced viral mRNAs
   1720..1743    +  promoter       SV40 promoter (fragment): SV40 early promoter
   1744..1815    +  promoter       SV40 promoter (fragment): SV40 enhancer and early promoter
   1839..1974    +  rep_origin     SV40 ori: SV40 origin of replication
   2020..2616    +  CDS            PuroR (fragment): puromycin N-acetyltransferase; pac from Streptomyces; confers resistance to puromycin
   2665..2782    +  misc_feature   cPPT/CTS: central polypurine tract and central termination sequence of HIV-1
   2847..2913    +  CDS            small t antigen (fragment): SV40 (simian virus 40) small t antigen
   2920..4098    +  promoter       EF-1α promoter: strong constitutive promoter for human elongation factor EF-1α
   4115..4717    +  CDS            SCX: SCX_HUMAN - Also known as BHLHA41, BHLHA48, SCXA, SCXB. Experimental evidence at protein level: Swiss-Prot protein existence level 1. Plays an early essential role in mesoderm formation, as well as a later role in formation of somite-derived chondrogenic lineages. From Homo sapiens (Human).
   4733..4786    +  promoter       U6 promoter (fragment): RNA polymerase III promoter for human U6 snRNA
   4828..5416    +  misc_feature   WPRE: woodchuck hepatitis virus posttranscriptional regulatory element
   5467..5486    +  misc_feature   cPPT/CTS (fragment): central polypurine tract and central termination sequence of HIV-1
   5488..5721    +  LTR            3' LTR (ΔU3): self-inactivating 3' long terminal repeat (LTR) from HIV-1
   5799..5920    +  polyA_signal   SV40 poly(A) signal: SV40 polyadenylation signal
   5960..6095    +  rep_origin     SV40 ori: SV40 origin of replication
   6116..6134    -  promoter       T7 promoter: promoter for bacteriophage T7 RNA polymerase
   6142..6297    +  CDS            lacZα (fragment): LacZα fragment of β-galactosidase; lacZ fragment
   6302..6730    +  rep_origin     f1 ori (sequence partly withheld): f1 bacteriophage origin of replication; arrow indicates direction of (+) strand synthesis
   6783..6887    +  promoter       AmpR promoter: bla
   6888..7748    +  CDS            AmpR: β-lactamase; bla; confers resistance to ampicillin, carbenicillin, and related antibiotics
   7919..8507    +  rep_origin     ori: high-copy-number ColE1/pMB1/pBR322/pUC origin of replication
   8690..8782    +  CDS            lacI (fragment): lac repressor; lacI; The lac repressor binds to the lac operator to inhibit transcription in E. coli. This inhibition can be relieved by adding lactose or isopropyl-β-D-thiogalactopyranoside (IPTG).
   8795..8816    +  protein_bind   CAP binding site: CAP binding activates transcription in the presence of cAMP. E. coli catabolite activator protein
   8831..8861    +  promoter       lac promoter: promoter for the E. coli lac operon
   8869..8885    +  protein_bind   lac operator: The lac repressor binds to the lac operator to inhibit transcription in E. coli. This inhibition can be relieved by adding lactose or isopropyl-β-D-thiogalactopyranoside (IPTG). lac repressor encoded by lacI
   8930..8948    +  promoter       T3 promoter: promoter for bacteriophage T3 RNA polymerase
>Addgene plasmid #141656 | TFORF0665 | addgene full sequence | sequence record 400344 | Addgene NGS Result
TTAATGTAGTCTTATGCAATACTCTTGTAGTCTTGCAACATGGTAACGATGAGTTAGCAACATGCCTTAC
AAGGAGAGAAAAAGCACCGTGCATGCCGATTGGTGGAAGTAAGGTGGTACGATCGTGCCTTATTAGGAAG
GCAACAGACGGGTCTGACATGGATTGGACGAACCACTGAATTGCCGCATTGCAGAGATATTGTATTTAAG
TGCCTAGCTCGATACATAAACGGGTCTCTCTGGTTAGACCAGATCTGAGCCTGGGAGCTCTCTGGCTAAC
TAGGGAACCCACTGCTTAAGCCTCAATAAAGCTTGCCTTGAGTGCTTCAAGTAGTGTGTGCCCGTCTGTT
GTGTGACTCTGGTAACTAGAGATCCCTCAGACCCTTTTAGTCAGTGTGGAAAATCTCTAGCAGTGGCGCC
CGAACAGGGACTTGAAAGCGAAAGGGAAACCAGAGGAGCTCTCTCGACGCAGGACTCGGCTTGCTGAAGC
GCGCACGGCAAGAGGCGAGGGGCGGCGACTGGTGAGTACGCCAAAAATTTTGACTAGCGGAGGCTAGAAG
GAGAGAGATGGGTGCGAGAGCGTCAGTATTAAGCGGGGGAGAATTAGATCGCGATGGGAAAAAATTCGGT
TAAGGCCAGGGGGAAAGAAAAAATATAAATTAAAACATATAGTATGGGCAAGCAGGGAGCTAGAACGATT
CGCAGTTAATCCTGGCCTGTTAGAAACATCAGAAGGCTGTAGACAAATACTGGGACAGCTACAACCATCC
CTTCAGACAGGATCAGAAGAACTTAGATCATTATATAATACAGTAGCAACCCTCTATTGTGTGCATCAAA
GGATAGAGATAAAAGACACCAAGGAAGCTTTAGACAAGATAGAGGAAGAGCAAAACAAAAGTAAGACCAC
CGCACAGCAAGCGGCCGCTGATCTTCAGACCTGGAGGAGGAGATATGAGGGACAATTGGAGAAGTGAATT
ATATAAATATAAAGTAGTAAAAATTGAACCATTAGGAGTAGCACCCACCAAGGCAAAGAGAAGAGTGGTG
CAGAGAGAAAAAAGAGCAGTGGGAATAGGAGCTTTGTTCCTTGGGTTCTTGGGAGCAGCAGGAAGCACTA
TGGGCGCAGCGTCAATGACGCTGACGGTACAGGCCAGACAATTATTGTCTGGTATAGTGCAGCAGCAGAA
CAATTTGCTGAGGGCTATTGAGGCGCAACAGCATCTGTTGCAACTCACAGTCTGGGGCATCAAGCAGCTC
CAGGCAAGAATCCTGGCTGTGGAAAGATACCTAAAGGATCAACAGCTCCTGGGGATTTGGGGTTGCTCTG
GAAAACTCATTTGCACCACTGCTGTGCCTTGGAATGCTAGTTGGAGTAATAAATCTCTGGAACAGATTTG
GAATCACACGACCTGGATGGAGTGGGACAGAGAAATTAACAATTACACAAGCTTAATACACTCCTTAATT
GAAGAATCGCAAAACCAGCAAGAAAAGAATGAACAAGAATTATTGGAATTAGATAAATGGGCAAGTTTGT
GGAATTGGTTTAACATAACAAATTGGCTGTGGTATATAAAATTATTCATAATGATAGTAGGAGGCTTGGT
AGGTTTAAGAATAGTTTTTGCTGTACTTTCTATAGTGAATAGAGTTAGGCAGGGATATTCACCATTATCG
TTTCAGACCCACCTCCCAACCCCGAGGGGACCCATGCATTGCATCTCAATTAGTCAGCAACCAGGTGTGG
AAAGTCCCCAGGCTCCCCAGCAGGCAGAAGTATGCAAAGCATGCGTCTCAATTAGTCAGCAACCATAGTC
CCGCCCCTAACTCCGCCCATCCCGCCCCTAACTCCGCCCAGTTCCGCCCATTCTCCGCCCCATGGCTGAC
TAATTTTTTTTATTTATGCAGAGGCCGAGGCCGCCTCGGCCTCTGAGCTATTCCAGAAGTAGTGAGGAGG
CTTTTTTGGAGGCCTAGGCTTTTGCAAAAAGCTTTCTAGAGGTACCACCGGAGCTTACCATGACCGAGTA
CAAGCCCACGGTGCGCCTCGCCACCCGCGACGACGTCCCCAGGGCCGTACGCACCCTCGCCGCCGCGTTC
GCCGACTACCCCGCCACGCGCCACACCGTCGATCCGGACCGCCACATCGAGCGGGTCACCGAGCTGCAAG
AACTCTTCCTCACGCGCGTCGGGCTCGACATCGGCAAGGTGTGGGTCGCGGACGACGGCGCCGCCGTGGC
GGTCTGGACCACGCCGGAGAGCGTCGAAGCGGGGGCGGTGTTCGCCGAGATCGGCCCGCGCATGGCCGAG
TTGAGCGGTTCCCGGCTGGCCGCGCAGCAACAGATGGAAGGCCTCCTGGCGCCGCACCGGCCCAAGGAGC
CCGCGTGGTTCCTGGCCACCGTCGGCGTCTCGCCCGACCACCAGGGCAAGGGTCTGGGCAGCGCCGTCGT
GCTCCCCGGAGTGGAGGCGGCCGAGCGCGCCGGGGTGCCCGCCTTCCTGGAGACCTCCGCGCCCCGCAAC
CTCCCCTTCTACGAGCGGCTCGGCTTCACCGTCACCGCCGACGTCGAGGTGCCCGAAGGACCGCGCACCT
GGTGCATGACCCGCAAGCCCGGTGCCAGTTAACGAATTCTAGATCTTGAGACAAATGGCAGTATTCATCC
ACAATTTTAAAAGAAAAGGGGGGATTGGGGGGTACAGTGCAGGGGAAAGAATAGTAGACATAATAGCAAC
AGACATACAAACTAAAGAATTACAAAAACAAATTACAAAAATTCAAAATTTTCGGGTTTATTACAGGGAC
AGCAGAGATCCACTTTGGCGCCGGCTCGAGGCCTGCAGGTGCAAAGATGGATAAAGTTTTAAACAGAGAG
GAATCTTTGCAGCTAATGGACCTTCTAGGTCTTGAAAGGAGTGGGAATTGGCTCCGGTGCCCGTCAGTGG
GCAGAGCGCACATCGCCCACAGTCCCCGAGAAGTTGGGGGGAGGGGTCGGCAATTGAACCGGTGCCTAGA
GAAGGTGGCGCGGGGTAAACTGGGAAAGTGATGTCGTGTACTGGCTCCGCCTTTTTCCCGAGGGTGGGGG
AGAACCGTATATAAGTGCAGTAGTCGCCGTGAACGTTCTTTTTCGCAACGGGTTTGCCGCCAGAACACAG
GTAAGTGCCGTGTGTGGTTCCCGCGGGCCTGGCCTCTTTACGGGTTATGGCCCTTGCGTGCCTTGAATTA
CTTCCACCTGGCTGCAGTACGTGATTCTTGATCCCGAGCTTCGGGTTGGAAGTGGGTGGGAGAGTTCGAG
GCCTTGCGCTTAAGGAGCCCCTTCGCCTCGTGCTTGAGTTGAGGCCTGGCCTGGGCGCTGGGGCCGCCGC
GTGCGAATCTGGTGGCACCTTCGCGCCTGTCTCGCTGCTTTCGATAAGTCTCTAGCCATTTAAAATTTTT
GATGACCTGCTGCGACGCTTTTTTTCTGGCAAGATAGTCTTGTAAATGCGGGCCAAGATCTGCACACTGG
TATTTCGGTTTTTGGGGCCGCGGGCGGCGACGGGGCCCGTGCGTCCCAGCGCACATGTTCGGCGAGGCGG
GGCCTGCGAGCGCGGCCACCGAGAATCGGACGGGGGTAGTCTCAAGCTGGCCGGCCTGCTCTGGTGCCTG
GCCTCGCGCCGCCGTGTATCGCCCCGCCCTGGGCGGCAAGGCTGGCCCGGTCGGCACCAGTTGCGTGAGC
GGAAAGATGGCCGCTTCCCGGCCCTGCTGCAGGGAGCTCAAAATGGAGGACGCGGCGCTCGGGAGAGCGG
GCGGGTGAGTCACCCACACAAAGGAAAAGGGCCTTTCCGTCCTCAGCCGTCGCTTCATGTGACTCCACGG
AGTACCGGGCGCCGTCCAGGCACCTCGATTAGTTCTCGAGCTTTTGGAGTACGTCGTCTTTAGGTTGGGG
GGAGGGGTTTTATGCGATGGAGTTTCCCCACACTGAGTGGGTGGAGACTGAAGTTAGGCCAGCTTGGCAC
TTGATGTAATTCTCCTTGGAATTTGCCCTTTTTGAGTTTGGATCTTGGTTCATTCTCAAGCCTCAGACAG
TGGTTCAAAGTTTTTTTCTTCCATTTCAGGTGTCGTGAGGCTAGCACCGCCACCATGTCCTTCGCCACGC
TGCGCCCGGCGCCGCCGGGCCGCTACCTGTACCCCGAGGTGAGCCCGCTGTCGGAGGACGAGGACCGCGG
CAGCGACAGCTCGGGCTCCGACGAGAAACCCTGTCGCGTGCACGCGGCGCGCTGCGGCCTCCAGGGCGCC
CGGCGGAGGGCGGGGGGCCGGCGGGCCGGGGGCGGGGGGCCAGGGGGCCGGCCAGGCCGTGAGCCCCGGC
AGCGGCACACGGCGAACGCGCGCGAGCGAGACCGCACCAACAGCGTGAACACGGCCTTCACGGCGCTGCG
CACGCTGATCCCCACCGAGCCCGCCGACCGCAAGCTCTCCAAGATTGAGACGCTGCGCCTGGCCTCCAGC
TACATCTCGCACCTGGGCAACGTGCTGCTGGCGGGCGAGGCCTGCGGCGACGGACAGCCCTGCCACTCCG
GGCCCGCCTTCTTCCACGCGGCGCGCGCCGGCAGCCCCCCGCCGCCGCCCCCGCCGCCTCCCGCCCGCGA
CGGCGAGAACACCCAGCCCAAACAGATCTGCACCTTCTGCCTCAGCAACCAGAGAAAGTTGAGCAAGGAC
CGCGACAGAAAGACAGCGATTCGCAGTTAGTAATGAACTAGTCCGTAACTTGAAAGTATTTCGATTTCTT
GGCTTTATATATCTTGTGGAAAGGACGATTCAAAGTATTGAAGTGTGATAGCACGCGTTAAGTCGACAAT
CAACCTCTGGATTACAAAATTTGTGAAAGATTGACTGGTATTCTTAACTATGTTGCTCCTTTTACGCTAT
GTGGATACGCTGCTTTAATGCCTTTGTATCATGCTATTGCTTCCCGTATGGCTTTCATTTTCTCCTCCTT
GTATAAATCCTGGTTGCTGTCTCTTTATGAGGAGTTGTGGCCCGTTGTCAGGCAACGTGGCGTGGTGTGC
ACTGTGTTTGCTGACGCAACCCCCACTGGTTGGGGCATTGCCACCACCTGTCAGCTCCTTTCCGGGACTT
TCGCTTTCCCCCTCCCTATTGCCACGGCGGAACTCATCGCCGCCTGCCTTGCCCGCTGCTGGACAGGGGC
TCGGCTGTTGGGCACTGACAATTCCGTGGTGTTGTCGGGGAAATCATCGTCCTTTCCTTGGCTGCTCGCC
TGTGTTGCCACCTGGATTCTGCGCGGGACGTCCTTCTGCTACGTCCCTTCGGCCCTCAATCCAGCGGACC
TTCCTTCCCGCGGCCTGCTGCCGGCTCTGCGGCCTCTTCCGCGTCTTCGCCTTCGCCCTCAGACGAGTCG
GATCTCCCTTTGGGCCGCCTCCCCGCGTCGACTTTAAGACCAATGACTTACAAGGCAGCTGTAGATCTTA
GCCACTTTTTAAAAGAAAAGGGGGGACTGGAAGGGCTAATTCACTCCCAACGAAGACAAGATCTGCTTTT
TGCTTGTACTGGGTCTCTCTGGTTAGACCAGATCTGAGCCTGGGAGCTCTCTGGCTAACTAGGGAACCCA
CTGCTTAAGCCTCAATAAAGCTTGCCTTGAGTGCTTCAAGTAGTGTGTGCCCGTCTGTTGTGTGACTCTG
GTAACTAGAGATCCCTCAGACCCTTTTAGTCAGTGTGGAAAATCTCTAGCAGTACGTATAGTAGTTCATG
TCATCTTATTATTCAGTATTTATAACTTGCAAAGAAATGAATATCAGAGAGTGAGAGGAACTTGTTTATT
GCAGCTTATAATGGTTACAAATAAAGCAATAGCATCACAAATTTCACAAATAAAGCATTTTTTTCACTGC
ATTCTAGTTGTGGTTTGTCCAAACTCATCAATGTATCTTATCATGTCTGGCTCTAGCTATCCCGCCCCTA
ACTCCGCCCATCCCGCCCCTAACTCCGCCCAGTTCCGCCCATTCTCCGCCCCATGGCTGACTAATTTTTT
TTATTTATGCAGAGGCCGAGGCCGCCTCGGCCTCTGAGCTATTCCAGAAGTAGTGAGGAGGCTTTTTTGG
AGGCCTAGGGACGTACCCAATTCGCCCTATAGTGAGTCGTATTACGCGCGCTCACTGGCCGTCGTTTTAC
AACGTCGTGACTGGGAAAACCCTGGCGTTACCCAACTTAATCGCCTTGCAGCACATCCCCCTTTCGCCAG
CTGGCGTAATAGCGAAGAGGCCCGCACCGATCGCCCTTCCCAACAGTTGCGCAGCCTGAATGGCGAATGG
G
[124 nt withheld, positions 6302-6425]
C
[91 nt withheld, positions 6427-6517]
A
[49 nt withheld, positions 6519-6567]
CCTTTGACGTTGGAGTCCACGTTCTTT
[37 nt withheld, positions 6595-6631]
ACCCTATCTCGGTCTATTCTTTTGATTTATAAGGGATTTTGCCGATTTCGGCCTATTGGTTAAAAAATGA
GCTGATTTAACAAAAATTTAACGCGAATTTTAACAAAATATTAACGCTTACAATTTAGGTGGCACTTTTC
GGGGAAATGTGCGCGGAACCCCTATTTGTTTATTTTTCTAAATACATTCAAATATGTATCCGCTCATGAG
ACAATAACCCTGATAAATGCTTCAATAATATTGAAAAAGGAAGAGTATGAGTATTCAACATTTCCGTGTC
GCCCTTATTCCCTTTTTTGCGGCATTTTGCCTTCCTGTTTTTGCTCACCCAGAAACGCTGGTGAAAGTAA
AAGATGCTGAAGATCAGTTGGGTGCACGAGTGGGTTACATCGAACTGGATCTCAACAGCGGTAAGATCCT
TGAGAGTTTTCGCCCCGAAGAACGTTTTCCAATGATGAGCACTTTTAAAGTTCTGCTATGTGGCGCGGTA
TTATCCCGTATTGACGCCGGGCAAGAGCAACTCGGTCGCCGCATACACTATTCTCAGAATGACTTGGTTG
AGTACTCACCAGTCACAGAAAAGCATCTTACGGATGGCATGACAGTAAGAGAATTATGCAGTGCTGCCAT
AACCATGAGTGATAACACTGCGGCCAACTTACTTCTGACAACGATCGGAGGACCGAAGGAGCTAACCGCT
TTTTTGCACAACATGGGGGATCATGTAACTCGCCTTGATCGTTGGGAACCGGAGCTGAATGAAGCCATAC
CAAACGACGAGCGTGACACCACGATGCCTGTAGCAATGGCAACAACGTTGCGCAAACTATTAACTGGCGA
ACTACTTACTCTAGCTTCCCGGCAACAATTAATAGACTGGATGGAGGCGGATAAAGTTGCAGGACCACTT
CTGCGCTCGGCCCTTCCGGCTGGCTGGTTTATTGCTGATAAATCTGGAGCCGGTGAGCGTGGGTCTCGCG
GTATCATTGCAGCACTGGGGCCAGATGGTAAGCCCTCCCGTATCGTAGTTATCTACACGACGGGGAGTCA
GGCAACTATGGATGAACGAAATAGACAGATCGCTGAGATAGGTGCCTCACTGATTAAGCATTGGTAACTG
TCAGACCAAGTTTACTCATATATACTTTAGATTGATTTAAAACTTCATTTTTAATTTAAAAGGATCTAGG
TGAAGATCCTTTTTGATAATCTCATGACCAAAATCCCTTAACGTGAGTTTTCGTTCCACTGAGCGTCAGA
CCCCGTAGAAAAGATCAAAGGATCTTCTTGAGATCCTTTTTTTCTGCGCGTAATCTGCTGCTTGCAAACA
AAAAAACCACCGCTACCAGCGGTGGTTTGTTTGCCGGATCAAGAGCTACCAACTCTTTTTCCGAAGGTAA
CTGGCTTCAGCAGAGCGCAGATACCAAATACTGTTCTTCTAGTGTAGCCGTAGTTAGGCCACCACTTCAA
GAACTCTGTAGCACCGCCTACATACCTCGCTCTGCTAATCCTGTTACCAGTGGCTGCTGCCAGTGGCGAT
AAGTCGTGTCTTACCGGGTTGGACTCAAGACGATAGTTACCGGATAAGGCGCAGCGGTCGGGCTGAACGG
GGGGTTCGTGCACACAGCCCAGCTTGGAGCGAACGACCTACACCGAACTGAGATACCTACAGCGTGAGCT
ATGAGAAAGCGCCACGCTTCCCGAAGGGAGAAAGGCGGACAGGTATCCGGTAAGCGGCAGGGTCGGAACA
GGAGAGCGCACGAGGGAGCTTCCAGGGGGAAACGCCTGGTATCTTTATAGTCCTGTCGGGTTTCGCCACC
TCTGACTTGAGCGTCGATTTTTGTGATGCTCGTCAGGGGGGCGGAGCCTATGGAAAAACGCCAGCAACGC
GGCCTTTTTACGGTTCCTGGCCTTTTGCTGGCCTTTTGCTCACATGTTCTTTCCTGCGTTATCCCCTGAT
TCTGTGGATAACCGTATTACCGCCTTTGAGTGAGCTGATACCGCTCGCCGCAGCCGAACGACCGAGCGCA
GCGAGTCAGTGAGCGAGGAAGCGGAAGAGCGCCCAATACGCAAACCGCCTCTCCCCGCGCGTTGGCCGAT
TCATTAATGCAGCTGGCACGACAGGTTTCCCGACTGGAAAGCGGGCAGTGAGCGCAACGCAATTAATGTG
AGTTAGCTCACTCATTAGGCACCCCAGGCTTTACACTTTATGCTTCCGGCTCGTATGTTGTGTGGAATTG
TGAGCGGATAACAATTTCACACAGGAAACAGCTATGACCATGATTACGCCAAGCGCGCAATTAACCCTCA
CTAAAGGGAACAAAAGCTGGAGCTGCAAGC
