>Addgene plasmid #141656 | TFORF0665 | depositor partial sequence | sequence record 277105 | Insert
ACCGCCACCATGTCCTTCGCCACGCTGCGCCCGGCGCCGCCGGGCCGCTACCTGTACCCCGAGGTGAGCC
CGCTGTCGGAGGACGAGGACCGCGGCAGCGACAGCTCGGGCTCCGACGAGAAACCCTGTCGCGTGCACGC
GGCGCGCTGCGGCCTCCAGGGCGCCCGGCGGAGGGCGGGGGGCCGGCGGGCCGGGGGCGGGGGGCCAGGG
GGCCGGCCAGGCCGTGAGCCCCGGCAGCGGCACACGGCGAACGCGCGCGAGCGAGACCGCACCAACAGCG
TGAACACGGCCTTCACGGCGCTGCGCACGCTGATCCCCACCGAGCCCGCCGACCGCAAGCTCTCCAAGAT
TGAGACGCTGCGCCTGGCCTCCAGCTACATCTCGCACCTGGGCAACGTGCTGCTGGCGGGCGAGGCCTGC
GGCGACGGACAGCCCTGCCACTCCGGGCCCGCCTTCTTCCACGCGGCGCGCGCCGGCAGCCCCCCGCCGC
CGCCCCCGCCGCCTCCCGCCCGCGACGGCGAGAACACCCAGCCCAAACAGATCTGCACCTTCTGCCTCAG
CAACCAGAGAAAGTTGAGCAAGGACCGCGACAGAAAGACAGCGATTCGCAGTTAGTAATGAACTAGTCCG
TAACTTGAAAGTATTTCGATTTCTTGGCTTTATATATCTTGTGGAAAGGACGATTCAAAGTATTGAAGTG
TGATAGC
