>Addgene plasmid #141656 | TFORF0665 | depositor partial sequence | sequence record 277106 | Barcode
TTCAAAGTATTGAAGTGTGATAGC
